>Addgene plasmid #16797 | XE127 Rfz1HA-CS2+ | addgene partial sequence | sequence record 52816 | EBV_rev
ACTCGTAATACGACTCACTATAGTTCTAGAGGCTCGAGAGGCCTTGAATTCGAATCGATGGGATCCGGCC
AGAAAAGGGCAGGTAAGATTCTGGGTTTCAGACGGTAGTCTCCCCTTGTTTGCTGTTGGTAAGCCTCGTG
TAGAACTTCCTCCAGGAATTCAGTGTCTTGCCGGACCAGATCCAGAAGCCTGATGTGATGCCCACAATTA
GCGTCATGAGATACTTGATCATGAAGACTGTAAAGTCGGGGCTCATGGGTGGGTGTGGTGGGACGCCTCC
ACCTCCTTGAGCGTAGTCTGGCACGTCGTATGGGTATCCTTGGAGGTGAGGGCAAGGGATGGCATAACTC
TTGCAGCTCTGGGCCACCCAGCTGCGCTCCCACTGGTCCCGAAAGGCCTGCTCATAGAAGTAGCAGGCGA
TGACGATGGTGGCCGGCACGGTGTAGAGCACACTGAAGACTCCGATGCGCACCATGAGCTTTTCCAGTTT
CTCTGTCTTGGTGCCGTCATGCTTCATGATGGTGCGGATGCGGAAGAGCGACACGAAACCAGCCAGCAGG
AAAGAGGTGCCGATGAACAGATAGACGAAGAGCGGCGCCAGCACAAAGCCCCGCAGAGCATCCACGTTAT
TGAGCCCCACAAAACACACTCCACTCAGTACGTCGCCATCCACTTGGCCCAGCGCCAGGATGGTTATAGT
TTTAATGGCTGGTACAGCCCAGGCGGCTAGGTGAAAATATTGTGAGTTGGCCTCGATGGCTTCGTGGCCC
CACTTCATGCCGGCTGCCAGGA
