>Addgene plasmid #16797 | XE127 Rfz1HA-CS2+ | addgene partial sequence | sequence record 52826 | Sp6 5'-ATTTAGGTGACACTATAG-3'
TGGGAACTGCCACCCGCCACGCCGCTGCCTGCCCTAGCCGACCGGCGCCGAGGAGGGAGCCGAAAAAGTA
TGGCTGAGGAGGCGGTGCCTAGCGAGTCCCGGGCCGCCGGCCGGCCGAGCTTGGAACTTTGTGCCGTAGC
ACTCCCCGGCCGGCGGGAGGAGGTGGGGCACCAGGACACGGCTGGCCACCGCCGGCCCCGGGCTGACTCC
CGGTGCTGGGCTAGAGGGCTACTGCTGCTTCTTTGGCTGCTGGAGGCTCCTCTGCTTTTGGGGGTCCGAG
CGCAGGCGGCGGGCCAGGTATCCGGGCCGGGCCAGCAAGCTCCGCCGCCGCCCCAGCCACAGCAGGGCGG
GCAGCAGTACAACGGCGAACGGGGCATCTCCATCCCGGACCACGGCTACTGTCAGCCCATCTCCATCCCG
CTGTGCACGGACATCGCGTACAATCAGACCATCATGCCCAACCTGCTGGGCCACACGAATCAGGAGGACG
CCGGCCTGGAGGTGCACCAGTTCTACCCGTTGGTGAAGGTGCAGTGCTCAGCCGAGCTCAAGTTCTTCCT
GTGCTCCATGTACGCGCCTGTGTGCACGGTACTGGAGCAGGCGCTGCCTCCCTGCCGCTCCCTGTGCGAG
CGCGCGCGCCAGGGCTGCGAGGCACTCATGAACAAGTTCGGCTTCCAGTGGCCAGACACGCTCAAGTGCG
AGAAGTTCCCTGTGCACGGCGCAGGAGAGCTGTGCGTGGGCCAGAACACTTCCGACAAAGGCACCCCGAC
TCCCTCCTTGCTGCCGGAGTTCTGGACCAGCAATCCGCAGCACGGCGGCGGTGGTTACCGCGGCGGCTAC
