[The description below was written by a language model from this plasmid's Addgene catalogue record.]
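Description:
XE127 Rfz1HA-CS2+ is a Xenopus expression plasmid built on the pCS2+ backbone (about 4.1 kb without insert) carrying a roughly 2 kb insert encoding rat (Rattus norvegicus) Frizzled-1 (Fzd1, Rfz1), a seven-pass transmembrane Wnt receptor. It is maintained in E. coli as a high-copy plasmid under ampicillin selection. The record does not include a feature table, so the promoter and other regulatory elements are not itemised. pCS2+ vectors generally place the insert downstream of a CMV-derived promoter and an SP6 phage promoter, followed by an SV40 polyadenylation signal. This arrangement permits both direct expression in vertebrate cells and in vitro synthesis of mRNA for embryo injection. The listing of SP6 as the 5′ sequencing primer is consistent with this layout.

The distinguishing feature of this version is an internal HA epitope tag rather than a terminal one. The tag was added to an earlier untagged subclone by inserting the epitope at a StyI site within the Frizzled coding sequence. This position corresponds to the third extracellular loop of the receptor. The insertion destroyed the 3′ StyI site and left the 5′ site intact. The depositor notes that the rat Fzd1 sequence differs at a few positions from the published sequence, and that the restriction sites listed for the insert are incomplete and were not checked against the backbone. The epitope is reported to be detectable in fixed, detergent-permeabilised tissue. The depositor also notes that Frizzled tends to precipitate when boiled in SDS sample buffer, which matters for western blotting. The construct suits expression and immunodetection of Frizzled-1 in Xenopus studies, presumably of Wnt signalling, although the record does not state a specific purpose.
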