Addgene plasmid #16797: XE127 Rfz1HA-CS2+
Depositing lab: Randall Moon. Depositing organization: University of Washington.
Backbone
  Vector backbone: pCS2+
  Backbone size w/o insert (bp): 4095
  Vector type: Xenopus Expression
Growth in bacteria
  Bacterial resistance: Ampicillin, 100 μg/mL
  Growth temperature: 37°C
  Growth strain: DH5alpha
  Copy number: High Copy
Gene/Insert
  Gene/Insert name: Rfz1-HA-CS2+ (alt names: fzd1; frizzled)
  Species: R. norvegicus (rat)
  Insert size (bp): 2044
  Entrez Gene: Fzd1
  Tag / fusion protein: HA (internal)
  Cloning method: Restriction Enzyme
  Sequencing primers: 5′ SP6
Terms and licenses: Academic/Nonprofit Terms; Industry Terms: Not Available to Industry
Depositor comments: Constructed by: Julia Yang-Snyder (subclone), Jeff Brown (tags), 4/19/96. Comments: Rfz1 from Henk Roelink. This sequence has a few differences. from the published sequence. Sites listed in Rfz1 are not a complete list. and I haven't searched through the CS2+ sequence to see if/where those sites. are present. HA tag version made by Jeff Brown (2/98-3/98) insert the epitope. into the StyI site (1904). The 3' Sty site is destroyed by the tags, but. the 5' site is inteact. Epitope can be detected in PBS/Formaldehyde fixed. tissue permeablized with 0.2% Triton. Frizzled tends to ppt out of SDS sample. buffer when boiled, so either warm samples to ~70 degrees Celsius for a. few minutes before loading samples or use a strong denaturing loading buffer. and incubate the samples at room temp for half and hour before loading. The StyI site is in the 3rd extracellular loop of the protein.
How to cite: XE127 Rfz1HA-CS2+ was a gift from Randall Moon (Addgene plasmid # 16797 ; http://n2t.net/addgene:16797 ; RRID:Addgene_16797)
